Addgene plasmid #182867: GPI-mEYFP
Purpose: Monomer expression vector with plasma membrane localization signal
Depositing lab: Salvatore Chiantia. Publication: Multicolor fluorescence fluctuation spectroscopy in living cells via spectral detection. Dunsing V, Petrich A, Chiantia S. Elife. 2021 Sep 8;10. pii: 69687. doi: 10.7554/eLife.69687. PubMed 34494547.
Backbone
  Vector backbone: mEGFP-C1
  Vector type: Mammalian Expression
Growth in bacteria
  Bacterial resistance: Kanamycin, 50 μg/mL
  Growth temperature: 37°C
  Growth strain: DH5alpha
  Copy number: High Copy
Gene/Insert
  Gene/Insert name: GPI-mEYFP
  Species: Other
  Cloning method: Restriction Enzyme; 5′ cloning site Unknown (unknown if destroyed); 3′ cloning site Unknown (unknown if destroyed)
Terms and licenses: Academic/Nonprofit Terms; Industry Terms: Not Available to Industry
How to cite: GPI-mEYFP was a gift from Salvatore Chiantia (Addgene plasmid # 182867 ; http://n2t.net/addgene:182867 ; RRID:Addgene_182867)
