[The description below was written by a language model from this plasmid's Addgene catalogue record and pLannotate feature annotations shown in this document.]
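Description:
GPI-mEYFP is a mammalian expression plasmid built on the mEGFP-C1 backbone, designed to display a monomeric yellow fluorescent protein on the plasma membrane through a glycosylphosphatidylinositol (GPI) anchor. It is maintained in E. coli at high copy number from a ColE1/pUC-type origin and selected with kanamycin. The resistance cassette is the dual-purpose NeoR/KanR gene (Tn5 aminoglycoside phosphotransferase), placed behind both a bacterial bla promoter and the SV40 enhancer/early promoter and terminated by the HSV TK polyadenylation signal, so it can also support G418 selection in mammalian cells. An f1 origin is present as well. Short annotated fragments of ble, SV40 large T antigen and a bGH poly(A) signal appear to be backbone remnants rather than functional parts.

The payload is driven by the human CMV immediate-early enhancer and promoter and ends at an SV40 poly(A) signal. The annotated coding region consists of mEYFP, a rapidly maturing monomeric Aequorea-derived yellow fluorescent protein, followed closely by a short fragment of human CD58 (LFA-3), which most likely provides the C-terminal GPI attachment signal. GPI anchoring also requires an N-terminal secretory signal peptide. The feature table does not annotate one, although an unannotated stretch lies between two multiple cloning site fragments upstream of mEYFP. The cloning sites used are not recorded.

According to the record, the construct serves as a monomer expression vector with plasma membrane localization. The associated work concerns multicolor fluorescence fluctuation spectroscopy in living cells, where a membrane-anchored monomeric fluorophore would plausibly serve as a brightness or oligomerization reference.
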