Features (pLannotate 1.2.2; 17 found; start..end, strand, type, name):
     42..345     +  enhancer       CMV enhancer: human cytomegalovirus immediate early enhancer
    346..549     +  promoter       CMV promoter: human cytomegalovirus (CMV) immediate early promoter
    572..608     +  misc_feature   MCS (fragment): multiple cloning site
    691..723     +  misc_feature   MCS (fragment): multiple cloning site
    737..1453    +  CDS            mEYFP: mEYFP is a basic (constitutively fluorescent) yellow fluorescent protein published in 2002, derived from Aequorea victoria. It is reported to be a very rapidly-maturing monomer.
   1466..1552    +  CDS            CD58 (fragment): LFA3_HUMAN - Also known as LFA3. Experimental evidence at protein level: Swiss-Prot protein existence level 1. Ligand of the T-lymphocyte CD2 glycoprotein. This interaction is important in mediating thymocyte interactions with thymic epithelial cells, antigen-independent and -dependent interactions of T-lymphocytes with target cells and antigen-presenting cells and the T-lymphocyte rosetting with erythrocytes. In addition, the LFA-3/CD2 interaction may prime response by both the CD2+ and LFA-3+ cells. From Homo sapiens (Human).
   1789..1872    +  CDS            large T antigen (fragment): large T antigen from SV40 (simian virus 40)
   1895..2016    +  polyA_signal   SV40 poly(A) signal: SV40 polyadenylation signal
   2050..2478    -  rep_origin     f1 ori (sequence partly withheld): f1 bacteriophage origin of replication; arrow indicates direction of (+) strand synthesis
   2505..2609    +  promoter       AmpR promoter: bla
   2611..2968    +  promoter       SV40 promoter: SV40 enhancer and early promoter
   3003..3797    +  CDS            NeoR/KanR: aminoglycoside phosphotransferase from Tn5; aph(3')-II (or nptII); confers resistance to neomycin, kanamycin, and G418 (Geneticin®)
   3818..3970    +  CDS            ble (fragment): BLE_KLEPN - Experimental evidence at protein level: Swiss-Prot protein existence level 1. Binding protein with a strong affinity to the bleomycin family of antibiotics. Binds to CL990; an antimitotic-antibiotic compound. From Klebsiella pneumoniae.
   4029..4076    +  polyA_signal   HSV TK poly(A) signal: herpes simplex virus thymidine kinase polyadenylation signal (Cole and Stacy, 1985)
   4167..4183    -  polyA_signal   bGH poly(A) signal (fragment): bovine growth hormone polyadenylation signal
   4405..4993    +  rep_origin     ori: high-copy-number ColE1/pMB1/pBR322/pUC origin of replication
   5108..5126    +  enhancer       CMV enhancer (fragment): human cytomegalovirus immediate early enhancer
>Addgene plasmid #182867 | GPI-mEYFP | addgene full sequence | sequence record 359716 | Addgene NGS Result
ATTACGGGGTCATTAGTTCATAGCCCATATATGGAGTTCCGCGTTACATAACTTACGGTAAATGGCCCGC
CTGGCTGACCGCCCAACGACCCCCGCCCATTGACGTCAATAATGACGTATGTTCCCATAGTAACGCCAAT
AGGGACTTTCCATTGACGTCAATGGGTGGAGTATTTACGGTAAACTGCCCACTTGGCAGTACATCAAGTG
TATCATATGCCAAGTACGCCCCCTATTGACGTCAATGACGGTAAATGGCCCGCCTGGCATTATGCCCAGT
ACATGACCTTATGGGACTTTCCTACTTGGCAGTACATCTACGTATTAGTCATCGCTATTACCATGGTGAT
GCGGTTTTGGCAGTACATCAATGGGCGTGGATAGCGGTTTGACTCACGGGGATTTCCAAGTCTCCACCCC
ATTGACGTCAATGGGAGTTTGTTTTGGCACCAAAATCAACGGGACTTTCCAAAATGTCGTAACAACTCCG
CCCCATTGACGCAAATGGGCGGTAGGCGTGTACGGTGGGAGGTCTATATAAGCAGAGCTGGTTTAGTGAA
CCGTCAGATCCGCTAGCGCTACCGGACTCAGATCTCGAGCTCAAGCTTAGCTAGCCACCATGGAGCTCTT
TTGGAGTATAGTCTTTACTGTCCTCCTGAGTTTCTCCTGCCGGGGGTCAGACTGGGAATCTCTGCAGTCG
ACGGTACCGCGGGCCCGGGATCCACCGGTCGCCACCATGGTGAGCAAGGGCGAGGAGCTGTTCACCGGGG
TGGTGCCCATCCTGGTCGAGCTGGACGGCGACGTAAACGGCCACAAGTTCAGCGTGTCCGGCGAGGGCGA
GGGCGATGCCACCTACGGCAAGCTGACCCTGAAGTTCATCTGCACCACCGGCAAGCTGCCCGTGCCCTGG
CCCACCCTCGTGACCACCTTCGGCTACGGCCTGCAGTGCTTCGCCCGCTACCCCGACCACATGAAGCAGC
ACGACTTCTTCAAGTCCGCCATGCCCGAAGGCTACGTCCAGGAGCGCACCATCTTCTTCAAGGACGACGG
CAACTACAAGACCCGCGCCGAGGTGAAGTTCGAGGGCGACACCCTGGTGAACCGCATCGAGCTGAAGGGC
ATCGACTTCAAGGAGGACGGCAACATCCTGGGGCACAAGCTGGAGTACAACTACAACAGCCACAACGTCT
ATATCATGGCCGACAAGCAGAAGAACGGCATCAAGGTGAACTTCAAGATCCGCCACAACATCGAGGACGG
CAGCGTGCAGCTCGCCGACCACTACCAGCAGAACACCCCCATCGGCGACGGCCCCGTGCTGCTGCCCGAC
AACCACTACCTGAGCTACCAGTCCAAACTGAGCAAAGACCCCAACGAGAAGCGCGATCACATGGTCCTGC
TGGAGTTCGTGACCGCCGCCGGGATCACTCTCGGCATGGACGAGCTGTACAAGTATGATCCGCGCCCAAG
CAGCGGTCATTCTAGACACAGATATGCACTTATACCCATACCATTAGCAGTAATTACAACATGTATTGTG
CTGTATATGAATGTTCTTTAATTGAGAAGACAATTTCTTCATTTTTAGGTATTCTGAAATGTGACAGAAA
ACCAGACAGAACCAACTCCAATTGATTGGTAACAGAAGATGAAGACAACAGCATAACTAAATTATTTTAA
AAACTAAAAAGCCATCTGATTTCTCATTTGAGCTTTAGAGCACAATGGATCTCGAGGGATCTTCCATACC
TACCAGTTCTGCGCCTGCAGGTCGCGGCCGCGACTCTAGATCATAATCAGCCATACCACATTTGTAGAGG
TTTTACTTGCTTTAAAAAACCTCCCACACCTCCCCCTGAACCTGAAACATAAAATGAATGCAATTGTTGT
TGTTAACTTGTTTATTGCAGCTTATAATGGTTACAAATAAAGCAATAGCATCACAAATTTCACAAATAAA
GCATTTTTTTCACTGCATTCTAGTTGTGGTTTGTCCAAACTCATCAATGTATCTTAAGGCGTAAATTGTA
AGCGTTAATATTTTGTTAAAATTCGCGTTAAATTTTTGTTAAATCAGCTCATTTTTTAACCAATAGGCCG
AAATCGGCAAAATCCCTTATAAATCAAAAGAATAGACCGAGATAGGGT
[37 nt withheld, positions 2149-2185]
AAAGAACGTGGACTCCAACGTCAAAGG
[49 nt withheld, positions 2213-2261]
T
[91 nt withheld, positions 2263-2353]
G
[124 nt withheld, positions 2355-2478]
CAGGTGGCACTTTTCGGGGAAATGTGCGCGGAACCCCTATTTGTTTATTTTTCTAAATACATTCAAATAT
GTATCCGCTCATGAGACAATAACCCTGATAAATGCTTCAATAATATTGAAAAAGGAAGAGTCCTGAGGCG
GAAAGAACCAGCTGTGGAATGTGTGTCAGTTAGGGTGTGGAAAGTCCCCAGGCTCCCCAGCAGGCAGAAG
TATGCAAAGCATGCATCTCAATTAGTCAGCAACCAGGTGTGGAAAGTCCCCAGGCTCCCCAGCAGGCAGA
AGTATGCAAAGCATGCATCTCAATTAGTCAGCAACCATAGTCCCGCCCCTAACTCCGCCCATCCCGCCCC
TAACTCCGCCCAGTTCCGCCCATTCTCCGCCCCATGGCTGACTAATTTTTTTTATTTATGCAGAGGCCGA
GGCCGCCTCGGCCTCTGAGCTATTCCAGAAGTAGTGAGGAGGCTTTTTTGGAGGCCTAGGCTTTTGCAAA
GATCGATCAAGAGACAGGATGAGGATCGTTTCGCATGATTGAACAAGATGGATTGCACGCAGGTTCTCCG
GCCGCTTGGGTGGAGAGGCTATTCGGCTATGACTGGGCACAACAGACAATCGGCTGCTCTGATGCCGCCG
TGTTCCGGCTGTCAGCGCAGGGGCGCCCGGTTCTTTTTGTCAAGACCGACCTGTCCGGTGCCCTGAATGA
ACTGCAAGACGAGGCAGCGCGGCTATCGTGGCTGGCCACGACGGGCGTTCCTTGCGCAGCTGTGCTCGAC
GTTGTCACTGAAGCGGGAAGGGACTGGCTGCTATTGGGCGAAGTGCCGGGGCAGGATCTCCTGTCATCTC
ACCTTGCTCCTGCCGAGAAAGTATCCATCATGGCTGATGCAATGCGGCGGCTGCATACGCTTGATCCGGC
TACCTGCCCATTCGACCACCAAGCGAAACATCGCATCGAGCGAGCACGTACTCGGATGGAAGCCGGTCTT
GTCGATCAGGATGATCTGGACGAAGAGCATCAGGGGCTCGCGCCAGCCGAACTGTTCGCCAGGCTCAAGG
CGAGCATGCCCGACGGCGAGGATCTCGTCGTGACCCATGGCGATGCCTGCTTGCCGAATATCATGGTGGA
AAATGGCCGCTTTTCTGGATTCATCGACTGTGGCCGGCTGGGTGTGGCGGACCGCTATCAGGACATAGCG
TTGGCTACCCGTGATATTGCTGAAGAGCTTGGCGGCGAATGGGCTGACCGCTTCCTCGTGCTTTACGGTA
TCGCCGCTCCCGATTCGCAGCGCATCGCCTTCTATCGCCTTCTTGACGAGTTCTTCTGAGCGGGACTCTG
GGGTTCGAAATGACCGACCAAGCGACGCCCAACCTGCCATCACGAGATTTCGATTCCACCGCCGCCTTCT
ATGAAAGGTTGGGCTTCGGAATCGTTTTCCGGGACGCCGGCTGGATGATCCTCCAGCGCGGGGATCTCAT
GCTGGAGTTCTTCGCCCACCCTAGGGGGAGGCTAACTGAAACACGGAAGGAGACAATACCGGAAGGAACC
CGCGCTATGACGGCAATAAAAAGACAGAATAAAACGCACGGTGTTGGGTCGTTTGTTCATAAACGCGGGG
TTCGGTCCCAGGGCTGGCACTCTGTCGATACCCCACCGAGACCCCATTGGGGCCAATACGCCCGCGTTTC
TTCCTTTTCCCCACCCCACCCCCCAAGTTCGGGTGAAGGCCCAGGGCTCGCAGCCAACGTCGGGGCGGCA
GGCCCTGCCATAGCCTCAGGTTACTCATATATACTTTAGATTGATTTAAAACTTCATTTTTAATTTAAAA
GGATCTAGGTGAAGATCCTTTTTGATAATCTCATGACCAAAATCCCTTAACGTGAGTTTTCGTTCCACTG
AGCGTCAGACCCCGTAGAAAAGATCAAAGGATCTTCTTGAGATCCTTTTTTTCTGCGCGTAATCTGCTGC
TTGCAAACAAAAAAACCACCGCTACCAGCGGTGGTTTGTTTGCCGGATCAAGAGCTACCAACTCTTTTTC
CGAAGGTAACTGGCTTCAGCAGAGCGCAGATACCAAATACTGTTCTTCTAGTGTAGCCGTAGTTAGGCCA
CCACTTCAAGAACTCTGTAGCACCGCCTACATACCTCGCTCTGCTAATCCTGTTACCAGTGGCTGCTGCC
AGTGGCGATAAGTCGTGTCTTACCGGGTTGGACTCAAGACGATAGTTACCGGATAAGGCGCAGCGGTCGG
GCTGAACGGGGGGTTCGTGCACACAGCCCAGCTTGGAGCGAACGACCTACACCGAACTGAGATACCTACA
GCGTGAGCTATGAGAAAGCGCCACGCTTCCCGAAGGGAGAAAGGCGGACAGGTATCCGGTAAGCGGCAGG
GTCGGAACAGGAGAGCGCACGAGGGAGCTTCCAGGGGGAAACGCCTGGTATCTTTATAGTCCTGTCGGGT
TTCGCCACCTCTGACTTGAGCGTCGATTTTTGTGATGCTCGTCAGGGGGGCGGAGCCTATGGAAAAACGC
CAGCAACGCGGCCTTTTTACGGTTCCTGGCCTTTTGCTGGCCTTTTGCTCACATGTTCTTTCCTGCGTTA
TCCCCTGATTCTGTGGATAACCGTATTACCGCCATGCATTAGTTATTAATAGTAATCA
